Addgene plasmid #127520: INCTbiosyn-p35S(rc)2_4_5-GFP
Purpose: Plasmid has an inverted CaMV 35S promoter sequence (reverse complement) flanked by attB and attP attachment sites of integrases 2, 4, and 5. EGFP coding sequence is in the forward orientation.
Depositing lab: Martin Bonamino. Depositing organization: Instituto Nacional de Cancer (INCA). Publication: Genetic switches designed for eukaryotic cells and controlled by serine integrases. Gomide MS, Sales TT, Barros LRC, Limia CG, de Oliveira MA, Florentino LH, Barros LMG, Robledo ML, Jose GPC, Almeida MSM, Lima RN, Rehen SK, Lacorte C, Melo EO, Murad AM, Bonamino MH, Coelho CM, Rech E. Commun Biol. 2020 May 22;3(1):255. doi: 10.1038/s42003-020-0971-8. PubMed 32444777.
Backbone
  Vector backbone: pUC18
  Vector type: Plant Expression
Growth in bacteria
  Bacterial resistance: Ampicillin, 100 μg/mL
  Growth temperature: 37°C
  Growth strain: DH5alpha
  Copy number: High Copy
Gene/Insert
  Gene/Insert name: CaMV 35S reverse complement promoter sequence flanked by attB/attP Integrase 2, 4 and 5 attachment sites. (alt name: promoter Switch vector INTs 2_4_5)
  Species: A. thaliana (mustard weed)
  Insert size (bp): 1793
  Cloning method: Restriction Enzyme; 5′ cloning site Unknown (unknown if destroyed)
Terms and licenses: Academic/Nonprofit Terms; Industry Terms: Not Available to Industry
Depositor comments: The CaMV 35S promoter in a reverse complement sequence orientation came from iGEM registry (BBa_K1547006 ) and the attB/P integrases 2, 4 and 5 attatchment sites flanking this sequence came from Yang, L. et al. Nat. Methods 11, 1261-1266 (2014). This cassete was previously synthesized in pBluescript II SK(-) and after cloned using HindIII and BamHI replacing the forward CaMV 35S promoter sequence from a 35S-GFP plasmid construction of Chiu, W. et al. Curr. Biol. 6, 325-330 (1996).
How to cite: INCTbiosyn-p35S(rc)2_4_5-GFP was a gift from Martin Bonamino (Addgene plasmid # 127520 ; http://n2t.net/addgene:127520 ; RRID:Addgene_127520)
