[The description below was written by a language model from this plasmid's Addgene catalogue record and pLannotate feature annotations shown in this document.]
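Description:
INCTbiosyn-p35S(rc)2_4_5-GFP is a 4,463 bp plant expression plasmid built on a pUC18 backbone that serves as a promoter-inversion genetic switch responsive to serine integrases. It is propagated in E. coli at high copy through the ColE1/pUC origin and selected with ampicillin via the bla gene and its own promoter. Residual backbone elements such as the lac promoter/operator, CAP site and fragments of lacZα, lacI, bom and rop appear in the annotation but play no role in the switch. No plant selectable marker or T-DNA borders are annotated, which is consistent with transient rather than Agrobacterium-mediated delivery, although the record does not state the delivery method.

The payload is an EGFP coding sequence followed by the nopaline synthase (NOS) terminator and poly(A) signal, preceded by a CaMV 35S promoter placed in reverse-complement orientation. Both sequence records, which are the same length and are reverse complements of each other, agree that the promoter and EGFP lie on opposite strands, so the promoter fires away from the reporter and EGFP should be silent in the starting state. According to the catalogue entry, the inverted promoter is flanked by attB and attP attachment sites for integrases 2, 4 and 5; these sites are not picked up by the automated annotation. When a cognate integrase is supplied, recombination between its attB/attP pair should invert the intervening promoter into the forward orientation, switching on EGFP and giving a fluorescent readout of integrase activity. The cassette was synthesized and then cloned in place of the forward 35S promoter of an existing 35S-GFP plasmid. The construct is intended for testing integrase-controlled genetic switches in plant cells, with A. thaliana listed as the associated species.
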