Features (pLannotate 1.2.2; 15 found; start..end, strand, type, name):
    137..236     +  misc_feature   bom (fragment): basis of mobility region from pBR322
    242..396     -  CDS            lacZα (fragment): LacZα fragment of β-galactosidase; lacZ fragment
    636..980     -  promoter       CaMV 35S promoter: strong constitutive promoter from cauliflower mosaic virus
    637..683     -  promoter       minimal CaMV 35S promoter: minimal 35S promoter from cauliflower mosaic virus
   1213..1932    +  CDS            EGFP: the original enhanced GFP (Yang et al., 1996) mammalian codon-optimized
   1951..2203    +  terminator     NOS terminator: nopaline synthase terminator and poly(A) signal
   2204..2220    -  promoter       tet promoter (fragment): E. coli promoter for tetracycline efflux protein gene
   2266..2282    -  protein_bind   lac operator: The lac repressor binds to the lac operator to inhibit transcription in E. coli. This inhibition can be relieved by adding lactose or isopropyl-β-D-thiogalactopyranoside (IPTG). lac repressor encoded by lacI
   2290..2320    -  promoter       lac promoter: promoter for the E. coli lac operon
   2335..2356    -  protein_bind   CAP binding site: CAP binding activates transcription in the presence of cAMP. E. coli catabolite activator protein
   2369..2461    -  CDS            lacI (fragment): lac repressor; lacI; The lac repressor binds to the lac operator to inhibit transcription in E. coli. This inhibition can be relieved by adding lactose or isopropyl-β-D-thiogalactopyranoside (IPTG).
   2644..3232    -  rep_origin     ori: high-copy-number ColE1/pMB1/pBR322/pUC origin of replication
   3403..4263    -  CDS            AmpR: β-lactamase; bla; confers resistance to ampicillin, carbenicillin, and related antibiotics
   4264..4368    -  promoter       AmpR promoter: bla
   4463..35      +  CDS            rop (fragment) (across the origin): Rop protein, which maintains plasmids at low copy number; rop
>Addgene plasmid #127520 | INCTbiosyn-p35S(rc)2_4_5-GFP | depositor full sequence | sequence record 244154 | Full Sequence
TCGCGCGTTTCGGTGATGACGGTGAAAACCTCTGACACATGCAGCTCCCGGAGACGGTCACAGCTTGTCT
GTAAGCGGATGCCGGGAGCAGACAAGCCCGTCAGGGCGCGTCAGCGGGTGTTGGCGGGTGTCGGGGCTGG
CTTAACTATGCGGCATCAGAGCAGATTGTACTGAGAGTGCACCATATGCGGTGTGAAATACCGCACAGAT
GCGTAAGGAGAAAATACCGCATCAGGCGCCATTCGCCATTCAGGCTGCGCAACTGTTGGGAAGGGCGATC
GGTGCGGGCCTCTTCGCTATTACGCCAGCTGGCGAAAGGGGGATGTGCTGCAAGGCGATTAAGTTGGGTA
ACGCCAGGGTTTTCCCAGTCACGACGTTGTAAAACGACGGCCAGTGCCAAGCTTGCATGCGGACGGCGCA
GAAGGGGAGTAGCTCTTCGCCGGACCGTCGACATACTGCTCAGCTCGTCTTCCAAAGAGCGCCCAACGCG
ACCTGAAATTTGAATAAGACTGCTGCTTGTGTAAAGGCGATGATTGAGCGCCGGATCAGGGAGTGGACGG
CCTGGGAGCGCTACACGCTGTGGCTGCGGTCGGTGCAATTGGATTAGGAGTTTGGAAGATAATTTGGCAC
AGTTAGTCCTCTCCAAATGAAATGAACTTCCTTATATAGAGGAAGGGTCTTGCGAAGGATAGTGGGATTG
TGCGTCATCCCTTACGTCAGTGGAGATATCACATCAATCCACTTGCTTTGAAGACGTGGTTGGAACGTCT
TCTTTTTCCACGATGCTCCTCGTGGGTGGGGGTCCATCTTTGGGACCACTGTCGGCAGAGGCATCTTCAA
CGATGGCCTTTCCTTTATCGCAATGATGGCATTTGTAGGAGCCACCTTCCTTTTCCACTATCTTCACAAT
AAAGTGACAGATAGCTGGGCAATGGAATCCGAGGAGGTTTCCGGATATTACCCTTTGTTGAAAAGTCTCA
TATGAAATTAGGGTCTATATAGTTATAATTTGATGAATTACAGATCAGGGTGCGCAAGTTGTCAACGCTC
CCAGGAGAGTTATCGACTTGCGTATTAGGGAAACGAATTACAAATTATTTGACCGCTAATTCAAATCAAG
GGTTGAAAACTTTGTAATTTTTGAGCCAAGAGCAGTGCCTTGCAGAAGTTCTCGGGCGAGAATCTCGCGT
AGACACATACATGAGCGGATCCATGGTGAGCAAGGGCGAGGAGCTGTTCACCGGGGTGGTGCCCATCCTG
GTCGAGCTGGACGGCGACGTAAACGGCCACAAGTTCAGCGTGTCCGGCGAGGGCGAGGGCGATGCCACCT
ACGGCAAGCTGACCCTGAAGTTCATCTGCACCACCGGCAAGCTGCCCGTGCCCTGGCCCACCCTCGTGAC
CACCTTCACCTACGGCGTGCAGTGCTTCAGCCGCTACCCCGACCACATGAAGCAGCACGACTTCTTCAAG
TCCGCCATGCCCGAAGGCTACGTCCAGGAGCGCACCATCTTCTTCAAGGACGACGGCAACTACAAGACCC
GCGCCGAGGTGAAGTTCGAGGGCGACACCCTGGTGAACCGCATCGAGCTGAAGGGCATCGACTTCAAGGA
GGACGGCAACATCCTGGGGCACAAGCTGGAGTACAACTACAACAGCCACAACGTCTATATCATGGCCGAC
AAGCAGAAGAACGGCATCAAGGTGAACTTCAAGATCCGCCACAACATCGAGGACGGCAGCGTGCAGCTCG
CCGACCACTACCAGCAGAACACCCCCATCGGCGACGGCCCCGTGCTGCTGCCCGACAACCACTACCTGAG
CACCCAGTCCGCCCTGAGCAAAGACCCCAACGAGAAGCGCGATCACATGGTCCTGCTGGAGTTCGTGACC
GCCGCCGGGATCACTCACGGCATGGACGAGCTGTACAAGTAAAGCGGCCGCCCGGCTGCAGATCGTTCAA
ACATTTGGCAATAAAGTTTCTTAAGATTGAATCCTGTTGCCGGTCTTGCGATGATTATCATATAATTTCT
GTTGAATTACGTTAAGCATGTAATAATTAACATGTAATGCATGACGTTATTTATGAGATGGGTTTTTATG
ATTAGAGTCCCGCAATTATACATTTAATACGCGATAGAAAACAAAATATAGCGCGCAAACTAGGATAAAT
TATCGCGCGCGGTGTCATCTATGTTACTAGATCCGATGATAAGCTGTCAAACATGAGAATTCGTAATCAT
GGTCATAGCTGTTTCCTGTGTGAAATTGTTATCCGCTCACAATTCCACACAACATACGAGCCGGAAGCAT
AAAGTGTAAAGCCTGGGGTGCCTAATGAGTGAGCTAACTCACATTAATTGCGTTGCGCTCACTGCCCGCT
TTCCAGTCGGGAAACCTGTCGTGCCAGCTGCATTAATGAATCGGCCAACGCGCGGGGAGAGGCGGTTTGC
GTATTGGGCGCTCTTCCGCTTCCTCGCTCACTGACTCGCTGCGCTCGGTCGTTCGGCTGCGGCGAGCGGT
ATCAGCTCACTCAAAGGCGGTAATACGGTTATCCACAGAATCAGGGGATAACGCAGGAAAGAACATGTGA
GCAAAAGGCCAGCAAAAGGCCAGGAACCGTAAAAAGGCCGCGTTGCTGGCGTTTTTCCATAGGCTCCGCC
CCCCTGACGAGCATCACAAAAATCGACGCTCAAGTCAGAGGTGGCGAAACCCGACAGGACTATAAAGATA
CCAGGCGTTTCCCCCTGGAAGCTCCCTCGTGCGCTCTCCTGTTCCGACCCTGCCGCTTACCGGATACCTG
TCCGCCTTTCTCCCTTCGGGAAGCGTGGCGCTTTCTCATAGCTCACGCTGTAGGTATCTCAGTTCGGTGT
AGGTCGTTCGCTCCAAGCTGGGCTGTGTGCACGAACCCCCCGTTCAGCCCGACCGCTGCGCCTTATCCGG
TAACTATCGTCTTGAGTCCAACCCGGTAAGACACGACTTATCGCCACTGGCAGCAGCCACTGGTAACAGG
ATTAGCAGAGCGAGGTATGTAGGCGGTGCTACAGAGTTCTTGAAGTGGTGGCCTAACTACGGCTACACTA
GAAGGACAGTATTTGGTATCTGCGCTCTGCTGAAGCCAGTTACCTTCGGAAAAAGAGTTGGTAGCTCTTG
ATCCGGCAAACAAACCACCGCTGGTAGCGGTGGTTTTTTTGTTTGCAAGCAGCAGATTACGCGCAGAAAA
AAAGGATCTCAAGAAGATCCTTTGATCTTTTCTACGGGGTCTGACGCTCAGTGGAACGAAAACTCACGTT
AAGGGATTTTGGTCATGAGATTATCAAAAAGGATCTTCACCTAGATCCTTTTAAATTAAAAATGAAGTTT
TAAATCAATCTAAAGTATATATGAGTAAACTTGGTCTGACAGTTACCAATGCTTAATCAGTGAGGCACCT
ATCTCAGCGATCTGTCTATTTCGTTCATCCATAGTTGCCTGACTCCCCGTCGTGTAGATAACTACGATAC
GGGAGGGCTTACCATCTGGCCCCAGTGCTGCAATGATACCGCGAGACCCACGCTCACCGGCTCCAGATTT
ATCAGCAATAAACCAGCCAGCCGGAAGGGCCGAGCGCAGAAGTGGTCCTGCAACTTTATCCGCCTCCATC
CAGTCTATTAATTGTTGCCGGGAAGCTAGAGTAAGTAGTTCGCCAGTTAATAGTTTGCGCAACGTTGTTG
CCATTGCTACAGGCATCGTGGTGTCACGCTCGTCGTTTGGTATGGCTTCATTCAGCTCCGGTTCCCAACG
ATCAAGGCGAGTTACATGATCCCCCATGTTGTGCAAAAAAGCGGTTAGCTCCTTCGGTCCTCCGATCGTT
GTCAGAAGTAAGTTGGCCGCAGTGTTATCACTCATGGTTATGGCAGCACTGCATAATTCTCTTACTGTCA
TGCCATCCGTAAGATGCTTTTCTGTGACTGGTGAGTACTCAACCAAGTCATTCTGAGAATAGTGTATGCG
GCGACCGAGTTGCTCTTGCCCGGCGTCAATACGGGATAATACCGCGCCACATAGCAGAACTTTAAAAGTG
CTCATCATTGGAAAACGTTCTTCGGGGCGAAAACTCTCAAGGATCTTACCGCTGTTGAGATCCAGTTCGA
TGTAACCCACTCGTGCACCCAACTGATCTTCAGCATCTTTTACTTTCACCAGCGTTTCTGGGTGAGCAAA
AACAGGAAGGCAAAATGCCGCAAAAAAGGGAATAAGGGCGACACGGAAATGTTGAATACTCATACTCTTC
CTTTTTCAATATTATTGAAGCATTTATCAGGGTTATTGTCTCATGAGCGGATACATATTTGAATGTATTT
AGAAAAATAAACAAATAGGGGTTCCGCGCACATTTCCCCGAAAAGTGCCACCTGACGTCTAAGAAACCAT
TATTATCATGACATTAACCTATAAAAATAGGCGTATCACGAGGCCCTTTCGTC
