Features (pLannotate 1.2.2; 15 found; start..end, strand, type, name):
    363..707     +  promoter       CaMV 35S promoter: strong constitutive promoter from cauliflower mosaic virus
    660..706     +  promoter       minimal CaMV 35S promoter: minimal 35S promoter from cauliflower mosaic virus
    947..1101    +  CDS            lacZα (fragment): LacZα fragment of β-galactosidase; lacZ fragment
   1107..1206    -  misc_feature   bom (fragment): basis of mobility region from pBR322
   1308..1343    -  CDS            rop (fragment): Rop protein, which maintains plasmids at low copy number; rop
   1438..1542    +  promoter       AmpR promoter: bla
   1543..2403    +  CDS            AmpR: β-lactamase; bla; confers resistance to ampicillin, carbenicillin, and related antibiotics
   2574..3162    +  rep_origin     ori: high-copy-number ColE1/pMB1/pBR322/pUC origin of replication
   3345..3437    +  CDS            lacI (fragment): lac repressor; lacI; The lac repressor binds to the lac operator to inhibit transcription in E. coli. This inhibition can be relieved by adding lactose or isopropyl-β-D-thiogalactopyranoside (IPTG).
   3450..3471    +  protein_bind   CAP binding site: CAP binding activates transcription in the presence of cAMP. E. coli catabolite activator protein
   3486..3516    +  promoter       lac promoter: promoter for the E. coli lac operon
   3524..3540    +  protein_bind   lac operator: The lac repressor binds to the lac operator to inhibit transcription in E. coli. This inhibition can be relieved by adding lactose or isopropyl-β-D-thiogalactopyranoside (IPTG). lac repressor encoded by lacI
   3586..3602    +  promoter       tet promoter (fragment): E. coli promoter for tetracycline efflux protein gene
   3603..3855    -  terminator     NOS terminator: nopaline synthase terminator and poly(A) signal
   3874..130     -  CDS            EGFP (across the origin): the original enhanced GFP (Yang et al., 1996) mammalian codon-optimized
>Addgene plasmid #127520 | INCTbiosyn-p35S(rc)2_4_5-GFP | addgene full sequence | sequence record 250826 | Addgene NGS Result
TCAGCTTGCCGTAGGTGGCATCGCCCTCGCCCTCGCCGGACACGCTGAACTTGTGGCCGTTTACGTCGCC
GTCCAGCTCGACCAGGATGGGCACCACCCCGGTGAACAGCTCCTCGCCCTTGCTCACCATGGATCCGCTC
ATGTATGTGTCTACGCGAGATTCTCGCCCGAGAACTTCTGCAAGGCACTGCTCTTGGCTCAAAAATTACA
AAGTTTTCAACCCTTGATTTGAATTAGCGGTCAAATAATTTGTAATTCGTTTCCCTAATACGCAAGTCGA
TAACTCTCCTGGGAGCGTTGACAACTTGCGCACCCTGATCTGTAATTCATCAAATTATAACTATATAGAC
CCTAATTTCATATGAGACTTTTCAACAAAGGGTAATATCCGGAAACCTCCTCGGATTCCATTGCCCAGCT
ATCTGTCACTTTATTGTGAAGATAGTGGAAAAGGAAGGTGGCTCCTACAAATGCCATCATTGCGATAAAG
GAAAGGCCATCGTTGAAGATGCCTCTGCCGACAGTGGTCCCAAAGATGGACCCCCACCCACGAGGAGCAT
CGTGGAAAAAGAAGACGTTCCAACCACGTCTTCAAAGCAAGTGGATTGATGTGATATCTCCACTGACGTA
AGGGATGACGCACAATCCCACTATCCTTCGCAAGACCCTTCCTCTATATAAGGAAGTTCATTTCATTTGG
AGAGGACTAACTGTGCCAAATTATCTTCCAAACTCCTAATCCAATTGCACCGACCGCAGCCACAGCGTGT
AGCGCTCCCAGGCCGTCCACTCCCTGATCCGGCGCTCAATCATCGCCTTTACACAAGCAGCAGTCTTATT
CAAATTTCAGGTCGCGTTGGGCGCTCTTTGGAAGACGAGCTGAGCAGTATGTCGACGGTCCGGCGAAGAG
CTACTCCCCTTCTGCGCCGTCCGCATGCAAGCTTGGCACTGGCCGTCGTTTTACAACGTCGTGACTGGGA
AAACCCTGGCGTTACCCAACTTAATCGCCTTGCAGCACATCCCCCTTTCGCCAGCTGGCGTAATAGCGAA
GAGGCCCGCACCGATCGCCCTTCCCAACAGTTGCGCAGCCTGAATGGCGAATGGCGCCTGATGCGGTATT
TTCTCCTTACGCATCTGTGCGGTATTTCACACCGCATATGGTGCACTCTCAGTACAATCTGCTCTGATGC
CGCATAGTTAAGCCAGCCCCGACACCCGCCAACACCCGCTGACGCGCCCTGACGGGCTTGTCTGCTCCCG
GCATCCGCTTACAGACAAGCTGTGACCGTCTCCGGGAGCTGCATGTGTCAGAGGTTTTCACCGTCATCAC
CGAAACGCGCGAGACGAAAGGGCCTCGTGATACGCCTATTTTTATAGGTTAATGTCATGATAATAATGGT
TTCTTAGACGTCAGGTGGCACTTTTCGGGGAAATGTGCGCGGAACCCCTATTTGTTTATTTTTCTAAATA
CATTCAAATATGTATCCGCTCATGAGACAATAACCCTGATAAATGCTTCAATAATATTGAAAAAGGAAGA
GTATGAGTATTCAACATTTCCGTGTCGCCCTTATTCCCTTTTTTGCGGCATTTTGCCTTCCTGTTTTTGC
TCACCCAGAAACGCTGGTGAAAGTAAAAGATGCTGAAGATCAGTTGGGTGCACGAGTGGGTTACATCGAA
CTGGATCTCAACAGCGGTAAGATCCTTGAGAGTTTTCGCCCCGAAGAACGTTTTCCAATGATGAGCACTT
TTAAAGTTCTGCTATGTGGCGCGGTATTATCCCGTATTGACGCCGGGCAAGAGCAACTCGGTCGCCGCAT
ACACTATTCTCAGAATGACTTGGTTGAGTACTCACCAGTCACAGAAAAGCATCTTACGGATGGCATGACA
GTAAGAGAATTATGCAGTGCTGCCATAACCATGAGTGATAACACTGCGGCCAACTTACTTCTGACAACGA
TCGGAGGACCGAAGGAGCTAACCGCTTTTTTGCACAACATGGGGGATCATGTAACTCGCCTTGATCGTTG
GGAACCGGAGCTGAATGAAGCCATACCAAACGACGAGCGTGACACCACGATGCCTGTAGCAATGGCAACA
ACGTTGCGCAAACTATTAACTGGCGAACTACTTACTCTAGCTTCCCGGCAACAATTAATAGACTGGATGG
AGGCGGATAAAGTTGCAGGACCACTTCTGCGCTCGGCCCTTCCGGCTGGCTGGTTTATTGCTGATAAATC
TGGAGCCGGTGAGCGTGGGTCTCGCGGTATCATTGCAGCACTGGGGCCAGATGGTAAGCCCTCCCGTATC
GTAGTTATCTACACGACGGGGAGTCAGGCAACTATGGATGAACGAAATAGACAGATCGCTGAGATAGGTG
CCTCACTGATTAAGCATTGGTAACTGTCAGACCAAGTTTACTCATATATACTTTAGATTGATTTAAAACT
TCATTTTTAATTTAAAAGGATCTAGGTGAAGATCCTTTTTGATAATCTCATGACCAAAATCCCTTAACGT
GAGTTTTCGTTCCACTGAGCGTCAGACCCCGTAGAAAAGATCAAAGGATCTTCTTGAGATCCTTTTTTTC
TGCGCGTAATCTGCTGCTTGCAAACAAAAAAACCACCGCTACCAGCGGTGGTTTGTTTGCCGGATCAAGA
GCTACCAACTCTTTTTCCGAAGGTAACTGGCTTCAGCAGAGCGCAGATACCAAATACTGTTCTTCTAGTG
TAGCCGTAGTTAGGCCACCACTTCAAGAACTCTGTAGCACCGCCTACATACCTCGCTCTGCTAATCCTGT
TACCAGTGGCTGCTGCCAGTGGCGATAAGTCGTGTCTTACCGGGTTGGACTCAAGACGATAGTTACCGGA
TAAGGCGCAGCGGTCGGGCTGAACGGGGGGTTCGTGCACACAGCCCAGCTTGGAGCGAACGACCTACACC
GAACTGAGATACCTACAGCGTGAGCTATGAGAAAGCGCCACGCTTCCCGAAGGGAGAAAGGCGGACAGGT
ATCCGGTAAGCGGCAGGGTCGGAACAGGAGAGCGCACGAGGGAGCTTCCAGGGGGAAACGCCTGGTATCT
TTATAGTCCTGTCGGGTTTCGCCACCTCTGACTTGAGCGTCGATTTTTGTGATGCTCGTCAGGGGGGCGG
AGCCTATGGAAAAACGCCAGCAACGCGGCCTTTTTACGGTTCCTGGCCTTTTGCTGGCCTTTTGCTCACA
TGTTCTTTCCTGCGTTATCCCCTGATTCTGTGGATAACCGTATTACCGCCTTTGAGTGAGCTGATACCGC
TCGCCGCAGCCGAACGACCGAGCGCAGCGAGTCAGTGAGCGAGGAAGCGGAAGAGCGCCCAATACGCAAA
CCGCCTCTCCCCGCGCGTTGGCCGATTCATTAATGCAGCTGGCACGACAGGTTTCCCGACTGGAAAGCGG
GCAGTGAGCGCAACGCAATTAATGTGAGTTAGCTCACTCATTAGGCACCCCAGGCTTTACACTTTATGCT
TCCGGCTCGTATGTTGTGTGGAATTGTGAGCGGATAACAATTTCACACAGGAAACAGCTATGACCATGAT
TACGAATTCTCATGTTTGACAGCTTATCATCGGATCTAGTAACATAGATGACACCGCGCGCGATAATTTA
TCCTAGTTTGCGCGCTATATTTTGTTTTCTATCGCGTATTAAATGTATAATTGCGGGACTCTAATCATAA
AAACCCATCTCATAAATAACGTCATGCATTACATGTTAATTATTACATGCTTAACGTAATTCAACAGAAA
TTATATGATAATCATCGCAAGACCGGCAACAGGATTCAATCTTAAGAAACTTTATTGCCAAATGTTTGAA
CGATCTGCAGCCGGGCGGCCGCTTTACTTGTACAGCTCGTCCATGCCGTGAGTGATCCCGGCGGCGGTCA
CGAACTCCAGCAGGACCATGTGATCGCGCTTCTCGTTGGGGTCTTTGCTCAGGGCGGACTGGGTGCTCAG
GTAGTGGTTGTCGGGCAGCAGCACGGGGCCGTCGCCGATGGGGGTGTTCTGCTGGTAGTGGTCGGCGAGC
TGCACGCTGCCGTCCTCGATGTTGTGGCGGATCTTGAAGTTCACCTTGATGCCGTTCTTCTGCTTGTCGG
CCATGATATAGACGTTGTGGCTGTTGTAGTTGTACTCCAGCTTGTGCCCCAGGATGTTGCCGTCCTCCTT
GAAGTCGATGCCCTTCAGCTCGATGCGGTTCACCAGGGTGTCGCCCTCGAACTTCACCTCGGCGCGGGTC
TTGTAGTTGCCGTCGTCCTTGAAGAAGATGGTGCGCTCCTGGACGTAGCCTTCGGGCATGGCGGACTTGA
AGAAGTCGTGCTGCTTCATGTGGTCGGGGTAGCGGCTGAAGCACTGCACGCCGTAGGTGAAGGTGGTCAC
GAGGGTGGGCCAGGGCACGGGCAGCTTGCCGGTGGTGCAGATGAACTTCAGGG
